Addgene plasmid #70043: MIG-eIF4A1 F163L
Purpose: Expression of eIF4A1 F163L mutant in mammalian cells
Depositing lab: Hans-Guido Wendel. Depositing organization: Memorial Sloan-Kettering Cancer Center. Publication: RNA G-quadruplexes cause eIF4A-dependent oncogene translation in cancer. Wolfe AL, Singh K, Zhong Y, Drewe P, Rajasekhar VK, Sanghvi VR, Mavrakis KJ, Jiang M, Roderick JE, Van der Meulen J, Schatz JH, Rodrigo CM, Zhao C, Rondou P, de Stanchina E, Teruya-Feldstein J, Kelliher MA, Speleman F, Porco JA Jr, Pelletier J, Ratsch G, Wendel HG. Nature. 2014 Sep 4;513(7516):65-70. doi: 10.1038/nature13485. Epub 2014 Jul 27. PubMed 25079319.
Backbone
  Vector backbone: MSCV IRES GFP (MIG)
  Backbone size w/o insert (bp): 6500
  Vector type: Mammalian Expression, Retroviral
Growth in bacteria
  Bacterial resistance: Ampicillin, 100 μg/mL
  Growth temperature: 37°C
  Growth strain: NEB Stable
  Copy number: High Copy
Gene/Insert
  Gene/Insert name: eIF4A1 (alt names: DDX2A; EIF4A; EIF-4A)
  Species: M. musculus (mouse)
  Insert size (bp): 1400
  Mutation: F163L
  GenBank ID: NM_144958.4 1973
  Entrez Gene: Eif4a1 (a.k.a. BM-010, Ddx2a, Eif4)
  Promoter: CMV
  Cloning method: Restriction Enzyme; 5′ cloning site XhoI (not destroyed); 3′ cloning site EcoRI (not destroyed)
  Sequencing primers: 5′ pLXSN5'; 3′ pCDH-rev
Terms and licenses: Academic/Nonprofit Terms; Industry Terms: Not Available to Industry
How to cite: MIG-eIF4A1 F163L was a gift from Hans-Guido Wendel (Addgene plasmid # 70043 ; http://n2t.net/addgene:70043 ; RRID:Addgene_70043)
