[The description below was written by a language model from this plasmid's Addgene catalogue record.]
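Description:
MIG-eIF4A1 F163L is a retroviral mammalian expression plasmid built on the MSCV IRES GFP (MIG) backbone, a murine stem cell virus-derived vector of about 6.5 kb without insert. It is propagated in bacteria as a high-copy plasmid under ampicillin selection. The deposit lists a recombination-tolerant strain as the growth host, a common choice for plasmids carrying repeated LTR sequences. No feature table accompanies the record, so the origin of replication, LTRs and packaging signal are inferred from the backbone type, not individually documented.

The payload is a roughly 1.4 kb mouse Eif4a1 coding sequence (also known as Ddx2a), encoding the DEAD-box RNA helicase eIF4A1 of the translation initiation machinery. It carries the point mutation F163L and was cloned between XhoI and EcoRI sites, both of which are retained. In the MIG design, the inserted gene sits upstream of an internal ribosome entry site followed by GFP. Both proteins are therefore translated from a single bicistronic transcript, and GFP fluorescence marks transduced cells and allows them to be tracked or sorted without drug selection. The record lists the promoter as CMV. MSCV vectors of this type normally drive the insert from the viral LTR, so this field should be treated with some caution.

The stated purpose is expression of the eIF4A1 F163L mutant in mammalian cells, by transfection or by retroviral transduction after packaging. The associated study concerns eIF4A-dependent translation of oncogene mRNAs containing RNA G-quadruplexes in cancer. The record does not state the functional consequence of the F163L substitution.
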