>Addgene plasmid #70043 | MIG-eIF4A1 F163L | addgene partial sequence | sequence record 133081 | pLXSN5 5'-CCCTTGAACCTCCTCGTTCGACC-3'
CTCCTTCTCTAGGCGCCGGAATTAGATCTCGATCCCGCGAAATTAATACGACTCACTATAGGGAGACCAC
AACGGTTTCCCTCTAGAAATAATTTTGTTTAACTTTAAGAAGGAGATATACATAGCCACCATGGCTTACC
CATACGACGTCCCAGACTACGCTATGTCTGCGAGTCAGGATTCTCGATCCAGAGACAATGGCCCCGACGG
GATGGAGCCGGAAGGCGTCATCGAGAGTAACTGGAACGAGATTGTGGATAGCTTTGATGACATGAATCTC
TCAGAGTCCCTCCTCCGTGGTATTTATGCCTATGGTTTTGAGAAGCCCTCTGCCATCCAGCAGCGAGCTA
TTCTTCCTTGTATCAAGGGTTATGATGTGATTGCTCAAGCCCAGTCTGGGACTGGGAAAACAGCTACATT
TGCCATATCAATTCTGCAGCAGATTGAATTAGATCTAAAGGCCACTCAGGCTTTGGTTCTGGCACCCACA
CGTGAATTGGCTCAGCAGATACAAAAGGTGGTTATGGCATTAGGAGACTACATGGGTGCCTCTTGTCATG
CCTGCATTGGGGGCACCAATGTGCGTGCTGAGGTGCAGAAGCTGCAGATGGAAGCTCCCCATATCATCGT
GGGTACCCCTGGCCGGGTGTTGGACATGCTTAACCGGAGATACCTGTCCCCCAAATACATCAAGATGTTC
GTACTGGATGAAGCAGATGAAATGTTAAGCCGAGGGTTCAAGGATCAGATCTATGACATATTCCAGAAGC
TCAACAGCAACACACAGGTAGTTTTGTTGTCTGCTACAATGCCTTCTGATGTCCTTGAGGTGACCAAGAA
